Addgene plasmid #242795: pAAV-BD-hSynTet-TRE-DIO-mNeonGreen-SPOT
Purpose: Bidirectional AAV transfer plasmid expressing hSyn-tTA and TRE-FLEX-mNeonGreen-SPOT in the other direction.
Depositing lab: Andrew Payne. Depositing organization: E11 Bio, Convergent Research.
Backbone
  Vector backbone: pAAV-CAG-GFP (Addgene Plasmid 37825)
  Backbone manufacturer: Edward Boyden
  Vector type: AAV
Growth in bacteria
  Bacterial resistance: Ampicillin, 100 μg/mL
  Growth temperature: 30°C
  Growth strain: NEB Stable
  Copy number: High Copy
Gene/Insert 1
  Gene/Insert name: mNeonGreen
  Species: Synthetic
  Promoter: TRE
  Tag / fusion protein: SPOT (C terminal on insert)
  Cloning method: Gibson Cloning
  Sequencing primers: 5′ n/a
Gene/Insert 2
  Gene/Insert name: tTA-Advanced
  Species: Synthetic
  Promoter: hSyn
  Cloning method: Gibson Cloning
  Sequencing primers: 5′ n/a
Terms and licenses: Academic/Nonprofit Terms; Industry Terms: Not Available to Industry
Depositor comments: Please visit https://doi.org/10.1101/2025.09.26.678648 for bioRxiv preprint.
How to cite: pAAV-BD-hSynTet-TRE-DIO-mNeonGreen-SPOT was a gift from Andrew Payne (Addgene plasmid # 242795 ; http://n2t.net/addgene:242795 ; RRID:Addgene_242795)
