[The description below was written by a language model from this plasmid's Addgene catalogue record and pLannotate feature annotations shown in this document.]
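Description:
pAAV-BD-hSynTet-TRE-DIO-mNeonGreen-SPOT is a 6.9 kb AAV transfer plasmid built on the pAAV-CAG-GFP backbone. It is used to package a recombinant AAV genome that gives amplified, Cre-dependent fluorescent labelling of neurons. It replicates in bacteria from a high-copy ColE1/pUC-type origin under ampicillin selection (AmpR with its bla promoter), and it also carries an f1 origin. The payload sits between AAV2 inverted terminal repeats. One ITR is annotated in full, while the other is detected only as short fragments. This may simply reflect how hard it is to sequence and annotate these repeats.

Between the ITRs, two transcription units diverge from a central promoter region. On the minus strand, a human synapsin I promoter fragment restricts expression to neurons and drives tTA-Advanced, terminated by an SV40 poly(A) signal. The automated annotation labels this reading frame as an rtTA3 fragment plus VP16-derived minimal activation domains, which probably reflects sequence similarity among Tet transactivators; the catalogue identifies it as the Tet-Off activator. On the plus strand, a Tet-responsive promoter made of repeated tet operator sequences and a minimal promoter drives a DIO/FLEX cassette. In this cassette, mNeonGreen with a C-terminal SPOT epitope tag lies in inverted orientation between opposing lox2272 and loxP pairs, followed by WPRE and the hGH poly(A) signal.

Cre recombination irreversibly flips the coding sequence into the sense orientation. Reporter expression therefore requires both Cre and neuron-expressed tTA, and the transactivator boosts output beyond what hSyn alone would give. As with other tTA systems, doxycycline would be expected to suppress expression. The SPOT tag allows immunodetection independent of the fluorescence.
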