Features (pLannotate 1.2.2; 35 found; start..end, strand, type, name):
    909..1497    +  rep_origin     ori: high-copy-number ColE1/pMB1/pBR322/pUC origin of replication
   1570..1597    +  repeat_region  AAV2 ITR (fragment): inverted terminal repeat of adeno-associated virus serotype 2 inverted
   1626..1653    +  repeat_region  AAV2 ITR (fragment): inverted terminal repeat of adeno-associated virus serotype 2 inverted
   1698..1819    +  polyA_signal   SV40 poly(A) signal: SV40 polyadenylation signal
   1852..1962    -  CDS            VP48: 3 tandem repeats of the minimal activation domain of herpes simplex virus VP16 (Cheng et al., 2013)
   1892..2589    -  CDS            rtTA3 (fragment): reverse tetracycline transactivator 3 activates expression from Tet-responsive promoters in the presence of doxycycline
   2593..2622    +  misc_feature   MCS (fragment): pBluescript multiple cloning site
   2623..3002    -  promoter       hSyn promoter (fragment): human synapsin I promoter; confers neuron-specific expression (Kügler et al., 2003)
   3044..3064    +  promoter       tight TRE promoter (fragment): Tet-responsive promoter PTight, consisting of seven tet operator sequences followed by the minimal CMV promoter
   3081..3101    +  promoter       tight TRE promoter (fragment): Tet-responsive promoter PTight, consisting of seven tet operator sequences followed by the minimal CMV promoter
   3118..3138    +  promoter       tight TRE promoter (fragment): Tet-responsive promoter PTight, consisting of seven tet operator sequences followed by the minimal CMV promoter
   3155..3175    +  promoter       tight TRE promoter (fragment): Tet-responsive promoter PTight, consisting of seven tet operator sequences followed by the minimal CMV promoter
   3192..3212    +  promoter       tight TRE promoter (fragment): Tet-responsive promoter PTight, consisting of seven tet operator sequences followed by the minimal CMV promoter
   3229..3249    +  promoter       tight TRE promoter (fragment): Tet-responsive promoter PTight, consisting of seven tet operator sequences followed by the minimal CMV promoter
   3266..3286    +  promoter       tight TRE promoter (fragment): Tet-responsive promoter PTight, consisting of seven tet operator sequences followed by the minimal CMV promoter
   3303..3323    +  promoter       tight TRE promoter (fragment): Tet-responsive promoter PTight, consisting of seven tet operator sequences followed by the minimal CMV promoter
   3331..3376    +  promoter       TRE3GV promoter (fragment): 3rd-generation Tet-responsive promoter that can be activated by binding of Tet-On® 3G, optimized for retroviral and lentiviral vectors
   3443..3460    +  misc_feature   MCS (fragment): pUC18/19 multiple cloning site
   3467..3500    +  protein_bind   lox2272: Cre-mediated recombination occurs in the 8-bp core sequence (GGATACTT). lox2272 sites are compatible with each other, but incompatible with loxP or loxN sites (Lee and Saito, 1988). Cre recombinase
   3501..3550    -  intron         β-globin intron (fragment): internally truncated intron from human β-globin
   3551..3584    +  protein_bind   loxP: Cre-mediated recombination occurs in the 8-bp core sequence (GCATACAT). Cre recombinase
   3736..4437    -  CDS            mNeonGreen: mNeonGreen is a basic (constitutively fluorescent) green/yellow fluorescent protein published in 2013, derived from Branchiostoma lanceolatum. It is reported to be a very rapidly-maturing monomer with moderate acid sensitivity.
   4450..4483    -  protein_bind   lox2272: Cre-mediated recombination occurs in the 8-bp core sequence (GGATACTT). lox2272 sites are compatible with each other, but incompatible with loxP or loxN sites (Lee and Saito, 1988). Cre recombinase
   4484..4533    -  intron         β-globin intron (fragment): internally truncated intron from human β-globin
   4534..4567    -  protein_bind   loxP: Cre-mediated recombination occurs in the 8-bp core sequence (GCATACAT). Cre recombinase
   4568..4592    +  misc_feature   MCS (fragment): pBluescript multiple cloning site
   4592..5180    +  misc_feature   WPRE: woodchuck hepatitis virus posttranscriptional regulatory element
   5212..5688    +  polyA_signal   hGH poly(A) signal: human growth hormone polyadenylation signal
   5728..5868    +  repeat_region  AAV2 ITR: inverted terminal repeat of adeno-associated virus serotype 2 inverted
   5873..5924    -  misc_feature   bom (fragment): basis of mobility region from pBR322
   5943..6398    +  rep_origin     f1 ori (sequence partly withheld): f1 bacteriophage origin of replication; arrow indicates direction of (+) strand synthesis
   6399..6448    -  misc_feature   bom (fragment): basis of mobility region from pBR322
   6550..6585    -  CDS            rop (fragment): Rop protein, which maintains plasmids at low copy number; rop
   6680..6784    +  promoter       AmpR promoter: bla
   6785..738     +  CDS            AmpR (across the origin): β-lactamase; bla; confers resistance to ampicillin, carbenicillin, and related antibiotics
>Addgene plasmid #242795 | pAAV-BD-hSynTet-TRE-DIO-mNeonGreen-SPOT | addgene full sequence | sequence record 486966 | Addgene NGS Result
GTGGGTTACATCGAACTGGATCTCAACAGCGGTAAGATCCTTGAGAGTTTTCGCCCCGAAGAACGTTTTC
CAATGATGAGCACTTTTAAAGTTCTGCTATGTGGCGCGGTATTATCCCGTATTGACGCCGGGCAAGAGCA
ACTCGGTCGCCGCATACACTATTCTCAGAATGACTTGGTTGAGTACTCACCAGTCACAGAAAAGCATCTT
ACGGATGGCATGACAGTAAGAGAATTATGCAGTGCTGCCATAACCATGAGTGATAACACTGCGGCCAACT
TACTTCTGACAACGATCGGAGGACCGAAGGAGCTAACCGCTTTTTTGCACAACATGGGGGATCATGTAAC
TCGCCTTGATCGTTGGGAACCGGAGCTGAATGAAGCCATACCAAACGACGAGCGTGACACCACGATGCCT
GTAGCAATGGCAACAACGTTGCGCAAACTATTAACTGGCGAACTACTTACTCTAGCTTCCCGGCAACAAT
TAATAGACTGGATGGAGGCGGATAAAGTTGCAGGACCACTTCTGCGCTCGGCCCTTCCGGCTGGCTGGTT
TATTGCTGATAAATCTGGAGCCGGTGAGCGTGGGTCTCGCGGTATCATTGCAGCACTGGGGCCAGATGGT
AAGCCCTCCCGTATCGTAGTTATCTACACGACGGGGAGTCAGGCAACTATGGATGAACGAAATAGACAGA
TCGCTGAGATAGGTGCCTCACTGATTAAGCATTGGTAACTGTCAGACCAAGTTTACTCATATATACTTTA
GATTGATTTAAAACTTCATTTTTAATTTAAAAGGATCTAGGTGAAGATCCTTTTTGATAATCTCATGACC
AAAATCCCTTAACGTGAGTTTTCGTTCCACTGAGCGTCAGACCCCGTAGAAAAGATCAAAGGATCTTCTT
GAGATCCTTTTTTTCTGCGCGTAATCTGCTGCTTGCAAACAAAAAAACCACCGCTACCAGCGGTGGTTTG
TTTGCCGGATCAAGAGCTACCAACTCTTTTTCCGAAGGTAACTGGCTTCAGCAGAGCGCAGATACCAAAT
ACTGTTCTTCTAGTGTAGCCGTAGTTAGGCCACCACTTCAAGAACTCTGTAGCACCGCCTACATACCTCG
CTCTGCTAATCCTGTTACCAGTGGCTGCTGCCAGTGGCGATAAGTCGTGTCTTACCGGGTTGGACTCAAG
ACGATAGTTACCGGATAAGGCGCAGCGGTCGGGCTGAACGGGGGGTTCGTGCACACAGCCCAGCTTGGAG
CGAACGACCTACACCGAACTGAGATACCTACAGCGTGAGCTATGAGAAAGCGCCACGCTTCCCGAAGGGA
GAAAGGCGGACAGGTATCCGGTAAGCGGCAGGGTCGGAACAGGAGAGCGCACGAGGGAGCTTCCAGGGGG
AAACGCCTGGTATCTTTATAGTCCTGTCGGGTTTCGCCACCTCTGACTTGAGCGTCGATTTTTGTGATGC
TCGTCAGGGGGGCGGAGCCTATGGAAAAACGCCAGCAACGCGGCCTTTTTACGGTTCCTGGCCTTTTGCT
GGCCTTTTGCTCACATGTCCTGCAGGCAGCTGCGCGCTCGCTCGCTCACTGAGGCCGCCCGGGCGTCGGG
CGACCTTTGGTCGCCCGGCCTCAGTGAGCGAGCGAGCGCGCAGAGAGGGAGTGGCCAACTCCATCACTAG
GGGTTCCTGCGGCCGCAAACTTGTTTATTGCAGCTTATAATGGTTACAAATAAAGCAATAGCATCACAAA
TTTCACAAATAAAGCATTTTTTTCACTGCATTCTAGTTGTGGTTTGTCCAAACTCATCAATGTATCTTAT
CATGTCTGAGATCCTTACTTAGTTACCCGGGGAGCATGTCAAGGTCAAAATCGTCAAGAGCGTCAGCAGG
CAGCATATCAAGGTCAAAGTCGTCAAGGGCATCGGCTGGGAGCATGTCTAAGTCAAAATCGTCAAGGGCG
TCGGCCGGCCCGCCGCTTTCGCACTTTAGCTGTTTCTCCAGGCCACATATGATTAGTTCCAGGCCGAAAA
GGAAGGCAGGTTCGGCTCCCTGATGGTCGAACAGCTCAATTGCTTGTCTCAGAAGTGGGGGCATAGAATC
GGTGGTAGGTGTCTCTCTTTCCTCTTTTGCTACTTGATGCTCCTGATCCTCCAATACGCAGCCCAGTGTA
AAGTGGCCCACGGCGGACAGAGCGTACAGTGCGTTCTCCAGGGAGAAGCCTTGCTGACACAGGAACGCGA
GCTGATTTTCCAGGGTTTCGTACTGTTTCTCTGTTGGGCGGGTGCCGAGATGCACTTTAGCCCCGTCGCG
ATGTGAGAGGAGAGCACAGCGGAATGACTTGGCGTTGTTCCGCAGAAAGTCTTGCCATGACTCGCCTTCC
AGGGGGCAGAAGTGGGTATGATGCCTGTCCAGCATCTCGATTGCCAGGGCATCGAGCAGGGCCCGCTTGT
TCTTCACGTGCCAGTACAGGGTAGGCTGCTCAACTCCCAGCTTTTGAGCGAGTTTCCTTGTCGTCAGGCC
TTCGATACCGACTTCATTGAGTAATTCCAGAGCAGAGTTTATGACTTTGCTCTTGTCCAGTCTAGACATG
GTGAATTCGATATCAAGCTTATCGATACCGTCCGCCGCAGCGCAGATGGTCGCGCCCGTGCCCCCCTATC
TCGCGCCTCGCGTGGTGCGGTCCGGCTGGGCCGGCGGCGGCGCGGACGCGACCAAGGTGGCCGGGAAGGG
GAGTTTGCGGGGGACCGGCGAGTGACGTCAGCGCGCCTTCAGTGCTGAGGCGGCGGTGGCGCGCGCCGCC
AGGCGGGGGCGAAGGCACTGTCCGCGGTGCTGAAGCTGGCAGTGCGCACGCGCCTCGCCGCATCCTGTTT
CCCCTCCCCCTCTCTGATAGGGGATGCGCAATTTGGGGAATGGGGGTTGGGTGCTTGTCCAGTGGGTCGG
GGTCGGTCGTCAGGTAGGCACCCCCACCCCGCCTCATCCTGGTCCTAAAACCCACTTGCACTCATACGCA
GGGCCCTCTGCAGTATCAAGTGCCACCTGACGTCTCCCTATCAGTGATAGAGAAGTCGACACGTCTCGAG
CTCCCTATCAGTGATAGAGAAGGTACGTCTAGAACGTCTCCCTATCAGTGATAGAGAAGTCGACACGTCT
CGAGCTCCCTATCAGTGATAGAGAAGGTACGTCTAGAACGTCTCCCTATCAGTGATAGAGAAGTCGACAC
GTCTCGAGCTCCCTATCAGTGATAGAGAAGGTACGTCTAGAACGTCTCCCTATCAGTGATAGAGAAGTCG
ACACGTCTCGAGCTCCCTATCAGTGATAGAGAAGCTACCCCCTATATAAGCAGAGCTCGTTTAGTGAACC
GTCAGATCGCCTGGAGACGCCATCCACGCTGTTTTGACCTCCATAGAAGACACCGGGACCGATCCAGCCT
GGATCCGGTACCGGATCCTCTAGAGTCGACTCCGGAATAACTTCGTATAGGATACTTTATACGAAGTTAT
GCAGAATGGTAGCTGGATTGTAGCTGCTATTAGCAATATGAAACCTCTTAATAACTTCGTATAGCATACA
TTATACGAAGTTATGGCGCGCCTCACTTGTCCAAGGAATTCTTACTTTGATTATCGATAAGCTTGACCTG
GTAGGAGGTGGGATTATATAAACCACACCAGTCCTACTGAAGAATTCTTAGCTGCTCCAGTGGCTCACGG
CTCTCACTCTGTCAGGGCTGCCGCCCAGCTCGTCCATGCCCATCACATCGGTAAAGGCCTTTTGCCACTC
CTTGAAGTTGAGCTCGGTCTTGGAGTGCTTGAGCTCCGTCTTACGGAACACGTACATCGGCTGGTTCTTC
AGATAGTTAGCCGCCATTGGCTTGGCAAAGGTGTAGGTGGTCCGCGCAGTGCTCCGGTAGCGCTTGCCAT
TTCCAGTGGTGTAACTCCACTTAAAGGTACTGATGATGGTTTTGTCGTTGGGGTAAGTCTTCTTCGACCT
GCACCAGTCCGCAGCGGTCAGCGAGTTGGTCATCACAGGACCGTCAGCAGGGAAACCAGTCCCCTTCACC
TGGGCCTCTCCTTTGATGTGGCTTCCCTCGTAGGTGTAGCGGTAGTTAACAGTAAGGGAGGCACCATCTT
CAAACTGCATTGTGCGATGGACTTGGTATCCGGAGCCATCTACCATGGCGGCCTGGAAAGGCGACATCCC
GTCAGGGTAGGGCAGGTACTGATGGAAGCCATACCCGATATGAGGGACCAGAATCCAGGGGGAGAACTGG
AGGTCACCCTTGGTGGACTTCAGGTTTAACTCCTCATAACCATCATTTGGATTGCCGGTGCCCTGACCCA
CCATGTCAAAGTCCACACCGTTGATGGAGCCAAAGATGTGTAACTCATGTGTCGCTGGGAGAGAGGCCAT
GTTATCCTCCTCGCCCTTGCTCACCATGGTGGCGCTAGCATAACTTCGTATAAAGTATCCTATACGAAGT
TATTTGCCTTAACCCAGAAATTATCACTGTTATTCTTTAGAATGGTGCAAAGAATAACTTCGTATAATGT
ATGCTATACGAAGTTATGAATTCGATATCAAGCTTATCGATAATCAACCTCTGGATTACAAAATTTGTGA
AAGATTGACTGGTATTCTTAACTATGTTGCTCCTTTTACGCTATGTGGATACGCTGCTTTAATGCCTTTG
TATCATGCTATTGCTTCCCGTATGGCTTTCATTTTCTCCTCCTTGTATAAATCCTGGTTGCTGTCTCTTT
ATGAGGAGTTGTGGCCCGTTGTCAGGCAACGTGGCGTGGTGTGCACTGTGTTTGCTGACGCAACCCCCAC
TGGTTGGGGCATTGCCACCACCTGTCAGCTCCTTTCCGGGACTTTCGCTTTCCCCCTCCCTATTGCCACG
GCGGAACTCATCGCCGCCTGCCTTGCCCGCTGCTGGACAGGGGCTCGGCTGTTGGGCACTGACAATTCCG
TGGTGTTGTCGGGGAAATCATCGTCCTTTCCTTGGCTGCTCGCCTATGTTGCCACCTGGATTCTGCGCGG
GACGTCCTTCTGCTACGTCCCTTCGGCCCTCAATCCAGCGGACCTTCCTTCCCGCGGCCTGCTGCCGGCT
CTGCGGCCTCTTCCGCGTCTTCGCCTTCGCCCTCAGACGAGTCGGATCTCCCTTTGGGCCGCCTCCCCGC
ATCGATACCGAGCGCTGCTCGAGAGATCTACGGGTGGCATCCCTGTGACCCCTCCCCAGTGCCTCTCCTG
GCCCTGGAAGTTGCCACTCCAGTGCCCACCAGCCTTGTCCTAATAAAATTAAGTTGCATCATTTTGTCTG
ACTAGGTGTCCTTCTATAATATTATGGGGTGGAGGGGGGTGGTATGGAGCAAGGGGCAAGTTGGGAAGAC
AACCTGTAGGGCCTGCGGGGTCTATTGGGAACCAAGCTGGAGTGCAGTGGCACAATCTTGGCTCACTGCA
ATCTCCGCCTCCTGGGTTCAAGCGATTCTCCTGCCTCAGCCTCCCGAGTTGTTGGGATTCCAGGCATGCA
TGACCAGGCTCAGCTAATTTTTGTTTTTTTGGTAGAGACGGGGTTTCACCATATTGGCCAGGCTGGTCTC
CAACTCCTAATCTCAGGTGATCTACCCACCTTGGCCTCCCAAATTGCTGGGATTACAGGCGTGAACCACT
GCTCCCTTCCCTGTCCTTCTGATTTTGTAGGTAACCACGTGCGGACCGAGCGGCCGCAGGAACCCCTAGT
GATGGAGTTGGCCACTCCCTCTCTGCGCGCTCGCTCGCTCACTGAGGCCGGGCGACCAAAGGTCGCCCGA
CGCCCGGGCTTTGCCCGGGCGGCCTCAGTGAGCGAGCGAGCGCGCAGCTGCCTGCAGGGGCGCCTGATGC
GGTATTTTCTCCTTACGCATCTGTGCGGTATTTCACACCGCATA
[95 nt withheld, positions 5925-6019]
T
[46 nt withheld, positions 6021-6066]
C
[141 nt withheld, positions 6068-6208]
CCTTTGACGTTGGAGTCCACGTTCTTT
[37 nt withheld, positions 6236-6272]
ACTCTATCTCGGGCTATTCTTTTGATTTATAAGGGATTTTGCCGATTTCGGTCTATTGGTTAAAAAATGA
GCTGATTTAACAAAAATTTAACGCGAATTTTAACAAAATATTAACGTTTACAATTTTATGGTGCACTCTC
AGTACAATCTGCTCTGATGCCGCATAGTTAAGCCAGCCCCGACACCCGCCAACACCCGCTGACGCGCCCT
GACGGGCTTGTCTGCTCCCGGCATCCGCTTACAGACAAGCTGTGACCGTCTCCGGGAGCTGCATGTGTCA
GAGGTTTTCACCGTCATCACCGAAACGCGCGAGACGAAAGGGCCTCGTGATACGCCTATTTTTATAGGTT
AATGTCATGATAATAATGGTTTCTTAGACGTCAGGTGGCACTTTTCGGGGAAATGTGCGCGGAACCCCTA
TTTGTTTATTTTTCTAAATACATTCAAATATGTATCCGCTCATGAGACAATAACCCTGATAAATGCTTCA
ATAATATTGAAAAAGGAAGAGTATGAGTATTCAACATTTCCGTGTCGCCCTTATTCCCTTTTTTGCGGCA
TTTTGCCTTCCTGTTTTTGCTCACCCAGAAACGCTGGTGAAAGTAAAAGATGCTGAAGATCAGTTGGGTG
CACGA
